>Addgene plasmid #158089 | pCAGGS-ACE2-his expression plasmid | addgene full sequence | sequence record 314771 | Addgene NGS Result
GTCGACATTGATTATTGACTAGTTATTAATAGTAATCAATTACGGGGTCATTAGTTCATAGCCCATATAT
GGAGTTCCGCGTTACATAACTTACGGTAAATGGCCCGCCTGGCTGACCGCCCAACGACCCCCGCCCATTG
ACGTCAATAATGACGTATGTTCCCATAGTAACGCCAATAGGGACTTTCCATTGACGTCAATGGGTGGAGT
ATTTACGGTAAACTGCCCACTTGGCAGTACATCAAGTGTATCATATGCCAAGTACGCCCCCTATTGACGT
CAATGACGGTAAATGGCCCGCCTGGCATTATGCCCAGTACATGACCTTATGGGACTTTCCTACTTGGCAG
TACATCTACGTATTAGTCATCGCTATTACCATGGTCGAGGTGAGCCCCACGTTCTGCTTCACTCTCCCCA
TCTCCCCCCCCTCCCCACCCCCAATTTTGTATTTATTTATTTTTTAATTATTTTGTGCAGCGATGGGGGC
GGGGGGGGGGGGGGCGCGCGCCAGGCGGGGCGGGGCGGGGCGAGGGGCGGGGCGGGGCGAGGCGGAGAGG
TGCGGCGGCAGCCAATCAGAGCGGCGCGCTCCGAAAGTTTCCTTTTATGGCGAGGCGGCGGCGGCGGCGG
CCCTATAAAAAGCGAAGCGCGCGGCGGGCGGGAGTCGCTGCGCGCTGCCTTCGCCCCGTGCCCCGCTCCG
CCGCCGCCTCGCGCCGCCCGCCCCGGCTCTGACTGACCGCGTTACTCCCACAGGTGAGCGGGCGGGACGG
CCCTTCTCCTCCGGGCTGTAATTAGCGCTTGGTTTAATGACGGCTTGTTTCTTTTCTGTGGCTGCGTGAA
AGCCTTGAGGGGCTCCGGGAGGGCCCTTTGTGCGGGGGGAGCGGCTCGGGGGGTGCGTGCGTGTGTGTGT
GCGTGGGGAGCGCCGCGTGCGGCTCCGCGCTGCCCGGCGGCTGTGAGCGCTGCGGGCGCGGCGCGGGGCT
TTGTGCGCTCCGCAGTGTGCGCGAGGGGAGCGCGGCCGGGGGCGGTGCCCCGCGGTGCGGGGGGGGCTGC
GAGGGGAACAAAGGCTGCGTGCGGGGTGTGTGCGTGGGGGGGTGAGCAGGGGGTGTGGGCGCGTCGGTCG
GGCTGCAACCCCCCCTGCACCCCCCTCCCCGAGTTGCTGAGCACGGCCCGGCTTCGGGTGCGGGGCTCCG
TACGGGGCGTGGCGCGGGGCTCGCCGTGCCGGGCGGGGGGTGGCGGCAGGTGGGGGTGCCGGGCGGGGCG
GGGCCGCCTCGGGCCGGGGAGGGCTCGGGGGAGGGGCGCGGCGGCCCCCGGAGCGCCGGCGGCTGTCGAG
GCGCGGCGAGCCGCAGCCATTGCCTTTTATGGTAATCGTGCGAGAGGGCGCAGGGACTTCCTTTGTCCCA
AATCTGTGCGGAGCCGAAATCTGGGAGGCGCCGCCGCACCCCCTCTAGCGGGCGCGGGGCGAAGCGGTGC
GGCGCCGGCAGGAAGGAAATGGGCGGGGAGGGCCTTCGTGCGTCGCCGCGCCGCCGTCCCCTTCTCCCTC
TCCAGCCTCGGGGCTGTCCGCGGGGGGACGGCTGCCTTCGGGGGGGACGGGGCAGGGCGGGGTTCGGCTT
CTGGCGTGTGACCGGCGGCTCTAGAGCCTCTGCTAACCATGTTCATGCCTTCTTCTTTTTCCTACAGCTC
CTGGGCAACGTGCTGGTTATTGTGCTGTCTCATCATTTTGGCAAAGAATTCGCCACCATGAGTAGCTCAA
GCTGGCTTCTGCTTTCCTTGGTTGCCGTCACGGCCGCCCAATCAACCATAGAAGAGCAAGCAAAGACATT
TTTGGACAAGTTTAACCACGAAGCCGAGGATCTTTTTTATCAGTCTTCTTTGGCATCTTGGAACTACAAC
ACGAACATCACGGAAGAAAACGTGCAAAACATGAATAATGCCGGTGATAAGTGGTCAGCCTTCCTGAAAG
AGCAGTCCACTCTGGCCCAAATGTACCCTCTTCAGGAGATCCAGAATCTCACTGTTAAGTTGCAATTGCA
AGCCTTGCAGCAGAATGGGAGTAGCGTATTGAGTGAGGATAAGAGCAAGAGACTGAATACCATTCTGAAT
ACAATGAGCACAATTTATAGCACCGGCAAAGTCTGCAATCCGGACAACCCGCAGGAATGCTTGCTGTTGG
AGCCCGGATTGAATGAAATCATGGCTAACAGCTTGGATTATAACGAGAGGCTTTGGGCATGGGAGTCATG
GAGAAGTGAGGTAGGGAAACAACTTAGACCCCTTTACGAGGAGTACGTTGTACTCAAAAACGAAATGGCA
AGGGCAAACCATTACGAGGATTACGGTGATTATTGGAGAGGAGACTATGAAGTCAACGGGGTCGATGGTT
ACGATTATTCACGCGGACAGCTCATCGAAGACGTAGAGCATACGTTTGAAGAAATCAAGCCACTCTATGA
ACACTTGCACGCCTACGTTCGCGCTAAGTTGATGAATGCTTATCCGTCATATATCTCACCAATCGGATGC
CTCCCGGCACACCTGCTGGGGGACATGTGGGGTCGGTTCTGGACCAACCTCTACAGTTTGACAGTACCTT
TCGGTCAAAAACCAAATATTGACGTAACGGACGCGATGGTCGACCAAGCCTGGGATGCGCAGCGGATCTT
TAAAGAAGCGGAGAAATTCTTTGTATCAGTCGGGTTGCCTAATATGACTCAGGGCTTCTGGGAAAACTCT
ATGCTCACAGATCCGGGTAATGTACAAAAAGCCGTATGCCATCCCACTGCATGGGACCTCGGCAAAGGAG
ACTTCCGGATACTCATGTGCACTAAAGTCACGATGGATGACTTCCTGACGGCACATCATGAGATGGGGCA
CATACAGTATGACATGGCATATGCAGCCCAACCGTTTCTCCTTCGCAACGGCGCGAACGAAGGCTTTCAC
GAGGCTGTAGGGGAAATTATGTCTCTGTCTGCTGCCACGCCGAAGCATCTCAAATCCATAGGTCTCCTTT
CACCGGATTTCCAAGAGGATAACGAGACCGAGATCAACTTTCTTCTGAAGCAGGCATTGACGATAGTAGG
GACTCTGCCGTTCACGTATATGCTCGAAAAATGGCGGTGGATGGTATTCAAGGGAGAGATACCGAAAGAC
CAGTGGATGAAGAAATGGTGGGAAATGAAGAGAGAAATAGTCGGTGTCGTCGAGCCAGTCCCTCATGACG
AGACGTACTGCGACCCAGCAAGCCTTTTTCATGTTTCAAACGACTACAGTTTCATACGGTATTATACTAG
AACGCTCTATCAATTCCAGTTCCAAGAAGCCCTGTGCCAGGCCGCTAAGCACGAAGGACCACTTCATAAG
TGCGATATCAGTAACTCAACCGAAGCAGGCCAGAAGCTTTTTAATATGTTGCGCCTCGGCAAAAGCGAGC
CGTGGACGTTGGCTTTGGAGAACGTCGTCGGAGCGAAGAACATGAACGTACGGCCTCTCCTGAACTATTT
CGAACCTCTCTTTACGTGGTTGAAAGACCAAAACAAGAACTCCTTTGTGGGGTGGTCAACCGATTGGTCA
CCTTACGCTGATGGAAGCCATCATCACCATCATCATTGAGCTAGCAGATCTTTTTCCCTCTGCCAAAAAT
TATGGGGACATCATGAAGCCCCTTGAGCATCTGACTTCTGGCTAATAAAGGAAATTTATTTTCATTGCAA
TAGTGTGTTGGAATTTTTTGTGTCTCTCACTCGGAAGGACATATGGGAGGGCAAATCATTTAAAACATCA
GAATGAGTATTTGGTTTAGAGTTTGGCAACATATGCCCATATGCTGGCTGCCATGAACAAAGGTTGGCTA
TAAAGAGGTCATCAGTATATGAAACAGCCCCCTGCTGTCCATTCCTTATTCCATAGAAAAGCCTTGACTT
GAGGTTAGATTTTTTTTATATTTTGTTTTGTGTTATTTTTTTCTTTAACATCCCTAAAATTTTCCTTACA
TGTTTTACTAGCCAGATTTTTCCTCCTCTCCTGACTACTCCCAGTCATAGCTGTCCCTCTTCTCTTATGG
AGATCCCTCGACCTGCAGCCCAAGCTTGGCGTAATCATGGTCATAGCTGTTTCCTGTGTGAAATTGTTAT
CCGCTCACAATTCCACACAACATACGAGCCGGAAGCATAAAGTGTAAAGCCTGGGGTGCCTAATGAGTGA
GCTAACTCACATTAATTGCGTTGCGCTCACTGCCCGCTTTCCAGTCGGGAAACCTGTCGTGCCAGCGGAT
CCGCATCTCAATTAGTCAGCAACCATAGTCCCGCCCCTAACTCCGCCCATCCCGCCCCTAACTCCGCCCA
GTTCCGCCCATTCTCCGCCCCATGGCTGACTAATTTTTTTTATTTATGCAGAGGCCGAGGCCGCCTCGGC
CTCTGAGCTATTCCAGAAGTAGTGAGGAGGCTTTTTTGGAGGCCTAGGCTTTTGCAAAAAGCTAACTTGT
TTATTGCAGCTTATAATGGTTACAAATAAAGCAATAGCATCACAAATTTCACAAATAAAGCATTTTTTTC
ACTGCATTCTAGTTGTGGTTTGTCCAAACTCATCAATGTATCTTATCATGTCTGGATCCGCTGCATTAAT
GAATCGGCCAACGCGCGGGGAGAGGCGGTTTGCGTATTGGGCGCTCTTCCGCTTCCTCGCTCACTGACTC
GCTGCGCTCGGTCGTTCGGCTGCGGCGAGCGGTATCAGCTCACTCAAAGGCGGTAATACGGTTATCCACA
GAATCAGGGGATAACGCAGGAAAGAACATGTGAGCAAAAGGCCAGCAAAAGGCCAGGAACCGTAAAAAGG
CCGCGTTGCTGGCGTTTTTCCATAGGCTCCGCCCCCCTGACGAGCATCACAAAAATCGACGCTCAAGTCA
GAGGTGGCGAAACCCGACAGGACTATAAAGATACCAGGCGTTTCCCCCTGGAAGCTCCCTCGTGCGCTCT
CCTGTTCCGACCCTGCCACTTACCGGATACCTGTCCGCCTTTCTCCCTTCGGGAAGCGTGGCGCTTTCTC
ATAGCTCACGCTGTAGGTATCTCAGTTCGGTGTAGGTCGTTCGCTCCAAGCTGGGCTGTGTGCACGAACC
CCCCGTTCAGCCCGACCGCTGCGCCTTATCCGGTAACTATCGTCTTGAGTCCAACCCGGTAAGACACGAC
TTATCGCCACTGGCAGCAGCCACTGGTAACAGGATTAGCAGAGCGAGGTATGTAGGCGGTGCTACAGAGT
TCTTGAAGTGGTGGCCTAACTACGGCTACACTAGAAGAACAGTATTTGGTATCTGCGCTCTGCTGAAGCC
AGTTACCTTCGGAAAAAGAGTTGGTAGCTCTTGATCCGGCAAACAAACCACCGCTGGTAGCGGTGGTTTT
TTTGTTTGCAAGCAGCAGATTACGCGCAGAAAAAAAGGATCTCAAGAAGATCCTTTGATCTTTTCTACGG
GGTCTGACGCTCAGTGGAACGAAAACTCACGTTAAGGGATTTTGGTCATGAGATTATCAAAAAGGATCTT
CACCTAGATCCTTTTAAATTAAAAATGAAGTTTTAAATCAATCTAAAGTATATATGAGTAAACTTGGTCT
GACAGTTACCAATGCTTAATCAGTGAGGCACCTATCTCAGCGATCTGTCTATTTCGTTCATCCATAGTTG
CCTGACTCCCCGTCGTGTAGATAACTACGATACGGGAGGGCTTACCATCTGGCCCCAGTGCTGCAATGAT
ACCGCGAGACCCACGCTCACCGGCTCCAGATTTATCAGCAATAAACCAGCCAGCCGGAAGGGCCGAGCGC
AGAAGTGGTCCTGCAACTTTATCCGCCTCCATCCAGTCTATTAATTGTTGCCGGGAAGCTAGAGTAAGTA
GTTCGCCAGTTAATAGTTTGCGCAACGTTGTTGCCATTGCTACAGGCATCGTGGTGTCACGCTCGTCGTT
TGGTATGGCTTCATTCAGCTCCGGTTCCCAACGATCAAGGCGAGTTACATGATCCCCCATGTTGTGCAAA
AAAGCGGTTAGCTCCTTCGGTCCTCCGATCGTTGTCAGAAGTAAGTTGGCCGCAGTGTTATCACTCATGG
TTATGGCAGCACTGCATAATTCTCTTACTGTCATGCCATCCGTAAGATGCTTTTCTGTGACTGGTGAGTA
CTCAACCAAGTCATTCTGAGAATAGTGTATGCGGCGACCGAGTTGCTCTTGCCCGGCGTCAATACGGGAT
AATACCGCGCCACATAGCAGAACTTTAAAAGTGCTCATCATTGGAAAACGTTCTTCGGGGCGAAAACTCT
CAAGGATCTTACCGCTGTTGAGATCCAGTTCGATGTAACCCACTCGTGCACCCAACTGATCTTCAGCATC
TTTTACTTTCACCAGCGTTTCTGGGTGAGCAAAAACAGGAAGGCAAAATGCCGCAAAAAAGGGAATAAGG
GCGACACGGAAATGTTGAATACTCATACTCTTCCTTTTTCAATATTATTGAAGCATTTATCAGGGTTATT
GTCTCATGAGCGGATACATATTTGAATGTATTTAGAAAAATAAACAAATAGGGGTTCCGCGCACATTTCC
CCGAAAAGTGCCACCTGG
Features (pLannotate 1.2.2; 17 found; start..end, strand, type, name):
      4..383     +  enhancer       CMV enhancer: human cytomegalovirus immediate early enhancer
    385..660     +  promoter       chicken β-actin promoter: No description available
    661..1677    +  intron         chimeric intron: chimera between introns from chicken β-actin and rabbit β-globin
   1675..1731    +  CDS            HBB (fragment): HBB_LEPEU - Experimental evidence at protein level: Swiss-Prot protein existence level 1. Involved in oxygen transport from the lung to the various peripheral tissues. From Lepus europaeus (European hare).
   1738..3588    +  CDS            ACE2 (fragment): ACE2_HUMAN - Experimental evidence at protein level: Swiss-Prot protein existence level 1. [Isoform 2]: (Microbial infection) Non-functional as a receptor for human coronavirus SARS-CoV-2. From Homo sapiens (Human).
   3684..3739    +  polyA_signal   β-globin poly(A) signal: rabbit β-globin polyadenylation signal (Gil and Proudfoot, 1987)
   4124..4140    -  protein_bind   lac operator: The lac repressor binds to the lac operator to inhibit transcription in E. coli. This inhibition can be relieved by adding lactose or isopropyl-β-D-thiogalactopyranoside (IPTG). lac repressor encoded by lacI
   4148..4178    -  promoter       lac promoter: promoter for the E. coli lac operon
   4193..4214    -  protein_bind   CAP binding site: CAP binding activates transcription in the presence of cAMP. E. coli catabolite activator protein
   4227..4266    -  CDS            lacI (fragment): lac repressor; lacI; The lac repressor binds to the lac operator to inhibit transcription in E. coli. This inhibition can be relieved by adding lactose or isopropyl-β-D-thiogalactopyranoside (IPTG).
   4273..4295    +  promoter       SV40 promoter (fragment): SV40 enhancer and early promoter
   4319..4454    +  rep_origin     SV40 ori: SV40 origin of replication
   4474..4608    +  polyA_signal   SV40 poly(A) signal: SV40 polyadenylation signal
   4610..4664    -  CDS            lacI (fragment): lac repressor; lacI; The lac repressor binds to the lac operator to inhibit transcription in E. coli. This inhibition can be relieved by adding lactose or isopropyl-β-D-thiogalactopyranoside (IPTG).
   4847..5435    -  rep_origin     ori: high-copy-number ColE1/pMB1/pBR322/pUC origin of replication
   5606..6466    -  CDS            AmpR: β-lactamase; bla; confers resistance to ampicillin, carbenicillin, and related antibiotics
   6467..6571    -  promoter       AmpR promoter: bla
