[The description below was written by a language model from this plasmid's Addgene catalogue record and pLannotate feature annotations shown in this document.]
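Description:
pCAGGS-ACE2-his is a mammalian expression plasmid built on the pCAGGS backbone for producing human ACE2, the angiotensin-converting enzyme 2 that serves as the entry receptor for SARS-CoV-2. In bacteria it is maintained through a high-copy ColE1/pUC-type origin and selected with ampicillin via the β-lactamase gene and its native promoter. The backbone also carries remnants of lac regulatory sequence (lac promoter, operator, CAP site and short lacI fragments). An SV40 origin with an adjacent SV40 poly(A) signal is also present, and this origin can support episomal amplification in cells expressing SV40 large T antigen.

Expression is driven by the composite CAG promoter, which combines the human cytomegalovirus immediate-early enhancer, the chicken β-actin promoter and a chimeric chicken β-actin/rabbit β-globin intron. This arrangement gives strong constitutive transcription in most mammalian cell types. The short β-globin fragment annotated just upstream of the insert is probably residual exon sequence from that cassette rather than a deliberate fusion. Transcripts terminate at the rabbit β-globin polyadenylation signal.

The annotated ACE2 coding region spans about 1.85 kb and is marked as a fragment, shorter than would be expected for the full-length protein. This would be consistent with a truncated, possibly soluble ectodomain form, but the record does not say so. The name indicates a histidine tag, presumably for affinity purification or detection, although no tag was annotated in the feature table. The depositor notes a Q616G substitution in ACE2 whose functional effect is unknown. The plasmid was deposited with a structural and functional study of the D614G spike variant, which suggests it was used to supply ACE2 protein for spike–receptor analyses.
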