Addgene plasmid #158089: pCAGGS-ACE2-his expression plasmid
Purpose: Expresses ACE2 in mammalian cells
Depositing lab: Jeremy Luban. Depositing organization: University of Massachusetts, Worcester. Publication: Structural and Functional Analysis of the D614G SARS-CoV-2 Spike Protein Variant. Yurkovetskiy L, Wang X, Pascal KE, Tomkins-Tinch C, Nyalile TP, Wang Y, Baum A, Diehl WE, Dauphin A, Carbone C, Veinotte K, Egri SB, Schaffner SF, Lemieux JE, Munro JB, Rafique A, Barve A, Sabeti PC, Kyratsous CA, Dudkina NV, Shen K, Luban J. Cell. 2020 Sep 15. pii: S0092-8674(20)31229-0. doi: 10.1016/j.cell.2020.09.032. PubMed 32991842.
Backbone
  Vector backbone: pCAGGS
  Vector type: Mammalian Expression
Growth in bacteria
  Bacterial resistance: Ampicillin, 100 μg/mL
  Growth temperature: 30°C
  Growth strain: DH5alpha
  Copy number: High Copy
Gene/Insert
  Gene/Insert name: ACE2
  Species: H. sapiens (human)
  Mutation: See depositor comments below
  Entrez Gene: ACE2 (a.k.a. ACEH)
Terms and licenses: Academic/Nonprofit Terms; Industry Terms: Not Available to Industry
Depositor comments: Please note: Plasmid contains a Q616G mutation in Ace2. It is not known how this mutation affects plasmid function.
How to cite: pCAGGS-ACE2-his expression plasmid was a gift from Jeremy Luban (Addgene plasmid # 158089 ; http://n2t.net/addgene:158089 ; RRID:Addgene_158089)
